Addgene plasmid #42248: Zebrafish-gRNA-0008
Purpose: gRNA targeted to zebrafish gene tia1l
Depositing lab: Keith Joung. Depositing organization: Massachusetts General Hospital. Publication: Efficient genome editing in zebrafish using a CRISPR-Cas system. Hwang WY, Fu Y, Reyon D, Maeder ML, Tsai SQ, Sander JD, Peterson RT, Yeh JR, Joung JK. Nat Biotechnol. 2013 Jan 29. doi: 10.1038/nbt.2501. PubMed 23360964.
Backbone
  Vector backbone: DR274
  Backbone manufacturer: Joung lab (Addgene plasmid# 42250)
  Backbone size w/o insert (bp): 2147
  Vector type: CRISPR ; zebrafish expression
Growth in bacteria
  Bacterial resistance: Kanamycin, 50 μg/mL
  Growth temperature: 37°C
  Growth strain: XL1 Blue
  Copy number: Unknown
Gene/Insert
  Gene/Insert name: gRNA-tia1l (alt name: DR330)
  Species: D. rerio (zebrafish)
  Insert size (bp): 20
  Entrez Gene: tia1l (a.k.a. TIA1, fb98f09, wu:fb98f09, zgc:55893, zgc:76917)
  Promoter: T7
  Cloning method: Unknown
  Sequencing primers: 5′ M13 forward
Terms and licenses: Academic/Nonprofit Terms; Industry Terms: Not Available to Industry
Depositor comments: Target site: GGTATGTCGGGAACCTCTCC Guide RNA sequence: TAATACGACTCACTATAGGTATGTCGGGAACCTCTCCGTTTTAGAGCTAGAAATAGCAAG TTAAAATAAGGCTAGTCCGTTATCAACTTGAAAAAGTGGCACCGAGTCGGTGCTTTTAAA
How to cite: Zebrafish-gRNA-0008 was a gift from Keith Joung (Addgene plasmid # 42248 ; http://n2t.net/addgene:42248 ; RRID:Addgene_42248)
