[The description below was written by a language model from this plasmid's Addgene catalogue record.]
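Description:
Zebrafish-gRNA-0008 (alternative name DR330) is a small CRISPR guide RNA template plasmid built on the DR274 backbone, a roughly 2.1 kb vector designed for producing customised single guide RNAs. It is propagated in E. coli under kanamycin selection; the record does not state the origin of replication or the copy number. The vector type is listed as CRISPR and zebrafish expression, although the T7 promoter indicates that the guide is made by phage polymerase transcription rather than being expressed from the plasmid in fish cells.

The insert is a 20 bp targeting sequence directed against the zebrafish (Danio rerio) gene tia1l. It sits immediately downstream of a T7 promoter and is fused at its 3′ end to the invariant guide RNA scaffold, the portion of the chimeric guide that folds into the structure bound by Cas9. Transcription from the T7 promoter therefore yields a complete single guide RNA in which the variable 5′ segment base-pairs with the tia1l target site and the constant 3′ segment recruits the nuclease. The plasmid carries no Cas9 coding sequence, reporter or tag according to the record, so the nuclease must be supplied separately. The cloning method used to introduce the targeting sequence is not recorded.

The construct belongs to a set of guide RNA plasmids made for a study demonstrating efficient CRISPR-Cas genome editing in zebrafish. Its expected use is as a template for synthesising tia1l-specific guide RNA, which is delivered together with Cas9 to introduce targeted mutations at that locus.
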