>Addgene plasmid #42248 | Zebrafish-gRNA-0008 | depositor partial sequence | sequence record 57088 | T7 promoter + target site + gRNA + DraI site
TAATACGACTCACTATAGGTATGTCGGGAACCTCTCCGTTTTAGAGCTAGAAATAGCAAGTTAAAATAAG
GCTAGTCCGTTATCAACTTGAAAAAGTGGCACCGAGTCGGTGCTTTTAAA
