>Addgene plasmid #42248 | Zebrafish-gRNA-0008 | addgene partial sequence | sequence record 57635 | M13-F20 5'-TGTAAAACGACGGCCAGT-3'
AGGTGAGCCAGTGAGTTGATTGCAGTCCAGTTACGCTGGAGTCTGAGGCTCGTCCTGAATGATATGCGAC
CGCCGGAGGGTTGCGTTTGAGACGGGCGACAGATCCAGTCGCGCTGCTCTCGTCGATCCAAGCTTTTTAA
AAGCACCGACTCGGTGCCACTTTTTCAAGTTGATAACGGACTAGCCTTATTTTAACTTGCTATTTCTAGC
TCTAAAACGGAGAGGTTCCCGACATACCTATAGTGAGTCGTATTAGCTAGCGGTGCGAGCGGATCGAGCA
GTGTCGATCACTACTGGACCGCGAGCTGTGCTGCGACCCGTGATCTTACGGCATTATACGTATGATCGGT
CCACGATCAGCTAGATTATCTAGTCAGCTTGATGTCATAGCTGTTTCCTGAGGCTCAATACTGACCATTT
AAATCATACCTGACCTCCATAGCAGAAAGTCAAAAGCCTCCGACCGGAGGCTTTTGACTTGATCGGCACG
TAAGAGGTTCCAACTTTCACCATAATGAAATAAGATCACTACCGGGCGTATTTTTTGAGTTATCGAGATT
TTCAGGAGCTAAGGAAGCTAAAATGAGCCATATTCAACGGGAAACGTCTTGCTTGAAGCCGCGATTAAAT
TCCAACATGGATGCTGATTTATATGGGTATAAATGGGCTCGCGATAATGTCGGGCAATCAGGTGCGACAA
TCTATCGATTGTATGGGAAGCCCGATGCGCCAGAGTTGTTTCTGAAACATGGCAAAGGTAGCGTTGCCAA
TGATGTTACAGATGAGATGGTCAGGCTAAACTGGCTGACGGAATTTATGCCTCTTCCGACCATCAAGCAT
TTTATCCGTACTCCTGATGATGCATGGTTACTCACCACTGCGATCCCAGG
